Addgene plasmid #175904: pDL8
Purpose: pENTRY for Gateway LR reaction
Depositing lab: Nemo Peeters. Depositing organization: CNRS UMR 2594, INRA UMR 0441, Laboratoire des Interactions Plantes Micro-organismes (LIPM). Publication: An NLR integrated domain toolkit to identify plant pathogen effector targets. Landry D, Mila I, Sabbagh CRR, Zaffuto M, Pouzet C, Tremousaygue D, Dabos P, Deslandes L, Peeters N. Plant J. 2023 Sep;115(5):1443-1457. doi: 10.1111/tpj.16331. Epub 2023 Jul 24. PubMed 37248633.
Backbone
  Vector backbone: pENTR-SD-TOPO
  Vector type: pENTRY clone
Growth in bacteria
  Bacterial resistance: Kanamycin, 50 μg/mL
  Growth temperature: 37°C
  Growth strain: DH5alpha
  Copy number: High Copy
Gene/Insert
  Gene/Insert name: ID#16
  Species: Solanum lycopersicum M82
  Cloning method: TOPO Cloning
  Sequencing primers: 5′ n/a
Terms and licenses: Academic/Nonprofit Terms; Industry Terms: Not Available to Industry
Depositor comments: Peeters lab uses Mach1 cells for transformation. Please visit https://www.biorxiv.org/content/10.1101/2021.08.23.457316v2 for bioRxiv preprint.
How to cite: pDL8 was a gift from Nemo Peeters (Addgene plasmid # 175904 ; http://n2t.net/addgene:175904 ; RRID:Addgene_175904)
