[The description below was written by a language model from this plasmid's Addgene catalogue record and pLannotate feature annotations shown in this document.]
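Description:
pDL8 is a Gateway entry clone built on the pENTR-SD-TOPO backbone, a small bacterial cloning vector of about 4.2 kb that is maintained in E. coli at high copy through a ColE1/pUC-type origin and selected with kanamycin via an aph(3')-Ia aminoglycoside phosphotransferase gene. It is not an expression vector in its own right. Its role is to hold an insert between attL1 and attL2 so that the insert can be moved by an LR Clonase reaction into any attR-containing destination vector while keeping orientation and reading frame.

The insert, introduced by TOPO cloning, is recorded only as "ID#16" from Solanum lycopersicum cultivar M82. The associated publication title indicates it belongs to a toolkit of NLR integrated domains intended for identifying plant pathogen effector targets, but the record does not give the gene identity or domain type. The annotation software did not recognise the insert, which corresponds to the unannotated region of roughly 1.6 kb lying between the two attL sites. Just downstream of attL1 sits the bacteriophage T7 gene 10 ribosome binding site, the Shine-Dalgarno element that gives the "SD" backbone its name and that would travel with the insert to support translation in prokaryotic destination vectors. Upstream of the cassette, the rrnB T1 and T2 terminators shield the insert from read-through transcription from the backbone, and a T7 promoter lies beyond attL2, pointing back towards the insert. The short lacI and lacZα fragments flagged in the table are backbone remnants with no functional role.
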