Features (pLannotate 1.2.2; 10 found; start..end, strand, type, name):
    121..213     +  CDS            lacI (fragment): lac repressor; lacI; The lac repressor binds to the lac operator to inhibit transcription in E. coli. This inhibition can be relieved by adding lactose or isopropyl-β-D-thiogalactopyranoside (IPTG).
    268..295     -  terminator     rrnB T2 terminator: transcription terminator T2 from the E. coli rrnB gene
    427..470     +  terminator     rrnB T1 terminator: Escherichia coli rrnB; transcription terminator T1 from the E. coli rrnB gene
    517..553     -  CDS            lacZα (fragment): LacZα fragment of β-galactosidase; lacZ fragment
    569..668     +  protein_bind   attL1: mutant version of attL; recombination site for the Gateway® LR reaction LR Clonase™
    680..700     +  RBS            RBS: efficient ribosome binding site from bacteriophage T7 gene 10 (Olins and Rangwala, 1989)
   2289..2388    -  protein_bind   attL2: mutant version of attL; recombination site for the Gateway® LR reaction LR Clonase™
   2406..2424    -  promoter       T7 promoter: promoter for bacteriophage T7 RNA polymerase
   2558..3367    +  CDS            KanR: aminoglycoside phosphotransferase; aph(3')-Ia; confers resistance to kanamycin in bacteria or G418 (Geneticin®) in eukaryotes
   3514..4102    +  rep_origin     ori: high-copy-number ColE1/pMB1/pBR322/pUC origin of replication
>Addgene plasmid #175904 | pDL8 | addgene full sequence | sequence record 375397 | Addgene NGS Result
CTTTCCTGCGTTATCCCCTGATTCTGTGGATAACCGTATTACCGCCTTTGAGTGAGCTGATACCGCTCGC
CGCAGCCGAACGACCGAGCGCAGCGAGTCAGTGAGCGAGGAAGCGGAAGAGCGCCCAATACGCAAACCGC
CTCTCCCCGCGCGTTGGCCGATTCATTAATGCAGCTGGCACGACAGGTTTCCCGACTGGAAAGCGGGCAG
TGAGCGCAACGCAATTAATACGCGTACCGCTAGCCAGGAAGAGTTTGTAGAAACGCAAAAAGGCCATCCG
TCAGGATGGCCTTCTGCTTAGTTTGATGCCTGGCAGTTTATGGCGGGCGTCCTGCCCGCCACCCTCCGGG
CCGTTGCTTCACAACGTTCAAATCCGCTCCCGGCGGATTTGTCCTACTCAGGAGAGCGTTCACCGACAAA
CAACAGATAAAACGAAAGGCCCAGTCTTCCGACTGAGCCTTTCGTTTTATTTGATGCCTGGCAGTTCCCT
ACTCTCGCGTTAACGCTAGCATGGATGTTTTCCCAGTCACGACGTTGTAAAACGACGGCCAGTCTTAAGC
TCGGGCCCCAAATAATGATTTTATTTTGACTGATAGTGACCTGTTCGTTGCAACAAATTGATGAGCAATG
CTTTTTTATAATGCCAACTTTGTACAAAAAAGCAGGCTCCGCGGCCGCCTTGTTTAACTTTAAGAAGGAG
CCCTTCACCATGAGTGATCTTATTGATGATTTATTGAATGGTTTGAAGAAAATAAAGAAAGAATTCATTG
CTTCAAAATGGGATGACATTGAAAAGCTAAGAATGGAATTGAGATTTCTAAGAACATTTGTCCTGTTTCG
GAATTGGAATTTGGATGACTTTTATGATAAGATGTTACTGAATATAGAAAAGCTCAAAGATCTAATAGAT
ACAATTTTCAATGAAGATGAATTTATCGTAGCCAAATACAACATGGACAGTCTTCCGTCTTACCTGCGGA
AAGAAATCAATAGTTATTTGAGATTGAAGAATGTAGCCAATATCATAACTGAGGAGAATATGTTTGAATA
TACAGACAGCCTCCTCAAGAACCTCCATGATCTACCAAAGTATTGTTCTGATTTGCTTCAACCCCTCATG
AGTGAATACAACATTCTTCGGCAAGTATGCACACATCTCAGAGATTTCTATCAGTTGAAATGCAACAAAA
CAACAAAAGAATTTCTCTATGCTTGGTACCGAATGACGGTTGATAGAGTAACACAATTCTGTTTTGATCT
TTGGACTGGAAAGTACAAAAACTATGGATATGAGTATGCCTTCTCTGAATGCTCTTCCAAGATCACTTCT
CTACTCATCGACATAATCCCTCTTGAGTTGGAGGTTCTACACATTTCTACTTCTAAGCTCATTAAAGAGT
CAACATCAAAAGAACTAGAAGGATTGGTTAAGCAAATCTTAAAAGCATCTCCAAGGATTCTTCAAAATAA
TCTCATTCATCTCCAACGACGCATGGAAGTTGCAGTAGATGTAAATTACGCTCCAACTCGAAGCATTAGT
GTCATGATGGAGTTCCTATTGATCTTTCTAACTGATATGCCAAAGCGGTTTATCCATCGTGAAAAATTGA
ACGATATGTTGGCACATGCTGGAATGCTTACCAGAAAAATATCTTTTCTGGTGATCAAGCTGTTGGAGGA
GATCTCTGAGGATAATATCAATGAAGCGGACTTTTCAGCTCCAGACTTTTTGCAAGAAATCGAACAAATG
AAGGGAGACATCAGACACATTTTTTTAAAAGCTCCCGAGTCATCTCAACTTCGTTTTCCAATGGATGATG
GTTTCCTCTTCATGAATCTTCTACTCAGACATTTAAATGATTTGCTCATTGCCAATGTCTCTTCAGTTAC
TCTGATAAAGAAAGAAATTAGGATGGTGAAAGAAAGCCTTGAATTCCTAACATCATCTTTCGGAAAAGTC
AGGAAAACGTTGGATGGCACTAGTGGAGTAGTTAAAGATTGTTGGTTGCATGCTTTGGATGTGGCATATG
AGGCAGAGCATGTCATTAATTCCATTCTTGTCAGAGATAAAACTCTCTTGCATTTAGTCTTCTCACTTCC
GAATGTCACTGATAAGATCAAGCTTATCGTGGCACAAGTCACCAGTTTACAGCTGGAGGATAAGAATGGG
GATGAACCCCTTGATGCAAAGTCTTCCCATGAGTCAATTGTGTTAACCTCATCACCTTTTGTTGAGGTAA
CAGTAGGTCATGAGGAAGAAGAAGCCTGGATCAAGGGTGGGCGCGCCGACCCAGCTTTCTTGTACAAAGT
TGGCATTATAAGAAAGCATTGCTTATCAATTTGTTGCAACGAACAGGTCACTATCAGTCAAAATAAAATC
ATTATTTGCCATCCAGCTGATATCCCCTATAGTGAGTCGTATTACATGGTCATAGCTGTTTCCTGGCAGC
TCTGGCCCGTGTCTCAAAATCTCTGATGTTACATTGCACAAGATAAAAATATATCATCATGAACAATAAA
ACTGTCTGCTTACATAAACAGTAATACAAGGGGTGTTATGAGCCATATTCAACGGGAAACGTCGAGGCCG
CGATTAAATTCCAACATGGATGCTGATTTATATGGGTATAAATGGGCTCGCGATAATGTCGGGCAATCAG
GTGCGACAATCTATCGCTTGTATGGGAAGCCCGATGCGCCAGAGTTGTTTCTGAAACATGGCAAAGGTAG
CGTTGCCAATGATGTTACAGATGAGATGGTCAGACTAAACTGGCTGACGGAATTTATGCCTCTTCCGACC
ATCAAGCATTTTATCCGTACTCCTGATGATGCATGGTTACTCACCACTGCGATCCCCGGAAAAACAGCAT
TCCAGGTATTAGAAGAATATCCTGATTCAGGTGAAAATATTGTTGATGCGCTGGCAGTGTTCCTGCGCCG
GTTGCATTCGATTCCTGTTTGTAATTGTCCTTTTAACAGCGATCGCGTATTTCGTCTCGCTCAGGCGCAA
TCACGAATGAATAACGGTTTGGTTGATGCGAGTGATTTTGATGACGAGCGTAATGGCTGGCCTGTTGAAC
AAGTCTGGAAAGAAATGCATAAACTTTTGCCATTCTCACCGGATTCAGTCGTCACTCATGGTGATTTCTC
ACTTGATAACCTTATTTTTGACGAGGGGAAATTAATAGGTTGTATTGATGTTGGACGAGTCGGAATCGCA
GACCGATACCAGGATCTTGCCATCCTATGGAACTGCCTCGGTGAGTTTTCTCCTTCATTACAGAAACGGC
TTTTTCAAAAATATGGTATTGATAATCCTGATATGAATAAATTGCAGTTTCATTTGATGCTCGATGAGTT
TTTCTAATCAGAATTGGTTAATTGGTTGTAACACTGGCAGAGCATTACGCTGACTTGACGGGACGGCGCA
AGCTCATGACCAAAATCCCTTAACGTGAGTTACGCGTCGTTCCACTGAGCGTCAGACCCCGTAGAAAAGA
TCAAAGGATCTTCTTGAGATCCTTTTTTTCTGCGCGTAATCTGCTGCTTGCAAACAAAAAAACCACCGCT
ACCAGCGGTGGTTTGTTTGCCGGATCAAGAGCTACCAACTCTTTTTCCGAAGGTAACTGGCTTCAGCAGA
GCGCAGATACCAAATACTGTTCTTCTAGTGTAGCCGTAGTTAGGCCACCACTTCAAGAACTCTGTAGCAC
CGCCTACATACCTCGCTCTGCTAATCCTGTTACCAGTGGCTGCTGCCAGTGGCGATAAGTCGTGTCTTAC
CGGGTTGGACTCAAGACGATAGTTACCGGATAAGGCGCAGCGGTCGGGCTGAACGGGGGGTTCGTGCACA
CAGCCCAGCTTGGAGCGAACGACCTACACCGAACTGAGATACCTACAGCGTGAGCTATGAGAAAGCGCCA
CGCTTCCCGAAGGGAGAAAGGCGGACAGGTATCCGGTAAGCGGCAGGGTCGGAACAGGAGAGCGCACGAG
GGAGCTTCCAGGGGGAAACGCCTGGTATCTTTATAGTCCTGTCGGGTTTCGCCACCTCTGACTTGAGCGT
CGATTTTTGTGATGCTCGTCAGGGGGGCGGAGCCTATGGAAAAACGCCAGCAACGCGGCCTTTTTACGGT
TCCTGGCCTTTTGCTGGCCTTTTGCTCACATGTT
